>Addgene plasmid #142977 | TFORF2698 | addgene full sequence | sequence record 397324 | Addgene NGS Result
TTAATGTAGTCTTATGCAATACTCTTGTAGTCTTGCAACATGGTAACGATGAGTTAGCAACATGCCTTAC
AAGGAGAGAAAAAGCACCGTGCATGCCGATTGGTGGAAGTAAGGTGGTACGATCGTGCCTTATTAGGAAG
GCAACAGACGGGTCTGACATGGATTGGACGAACCACTGAATTGCCGCATTGCAGAGATATTGTATTTAAG
TGCCTAGCTCGATACATAAACGGGTCTCTCTGGTTAGACCAGATCTGAGCCTGGGAGCTCTCTGGCTAAC
TAGGGAACCCACTGCTTAAGCCTCAATAAAGCTTGCCTTGAGTGCTTCAAGTAGTGTGTGCCCGTCTGTT
GTGTGACTCTGGTAACTAGAGATCCCTCAGACCCTTTTAGTCAGTGTGGAAAATCTCTAGCAGTGGCGCC
CGAACAGGGACTTGAAAGCGAAAGGGAAACCAGAGGAGCTCTCTCGACGCAGGACTCGGCTTGCTGAAGC
GCGCACGGCAAGAGGCGAGGGGCGGCGACTGGTGAGTACGCCAAAAATTTTGACTAGCGGAGGCTAGAAG
GAGAGAGATGGGTGCGAGAGCGTCAGTATTAAGCGGGGGAGAATTAGATCGCGATGGGAAAAAATTCGGT
TAAGGCCAGGGGGAAAGAAAAAATATAAATTAAAACATATAGTATGGGCAAGCAGGGAGCTAGAACGATT
CGCAGTTAATCCTGGCCTGTTAGAAACATCAGAAGGCTGTAGACAAATACTGGGACAGCTACAACCATCC
CTTCAGACAGGATCAGAAGAACTTAGATCATTATATAATACAGTAGCAACCCTCTATTGTGTGCATCAAA
GGATAGAGATAAAAGACACCAAGGAAGCTTTAGACAAGATAGAGGAAGAGCAAAACAAAAGTAAGACCAC
CGCACAGCAAGCGGCCGCTGATCTTCAGACCTGGAGGAGGAGATATGAGGGACAATTGGAGAAGTGAATT
ATATAAATATAAAGTAGTAAAAATTGAACCATTAGGAGTAGCACCCACCAAGGCAAAGAGAAGAGTGGTG
CAGAGAGAAAAAAGAGCAGTGGGAATAGGAGCTTTGTTCCTTGGGTTCTTGGGAGCAGCAGGAAGCACTA
TGGGCGCAGCGTCAATGACGCTGACGGTACAGGCCAGACAATTATTGTCTGGTATAGTGCAGCAGCAGAA
CAATTTGCTGAGGGCTATTGAGGCGCAACAGCATCTGTTGCAACTCACAGTCTGGGGCATCAAGCAGCTC
CAGGCAAGAATCCTGGCTGTGGAAAGATACCTAAAGGATCAACAGCTCCTGGGGATTTGGGGTTGCTCTG
GAAAACTCATTTGCACCACTGCTGTGCCTTGGAATGCTAGTTGGAGTAATAAATCTCTGGAACAGATTTG
GAATCACACGACCTGGATGGAGTGGGACAGAGAAATTAACAATTACACAAGCTTAATACACTCCTTAATT
GAAGAATCGCAAAACCAGCAAGAAAAGAATGAACAAGAATTATTGGAATTAGATAAATGGGCAAGTTTGT
GGAATTGGTTTAACATAACAAATTGGCTGTGGTATATAAAATTATTCATAATGATAGTAGGAGGCTTGGT
AGGTTTAAGAATAGTTTTTGCTGTACTTTCTATAGTGAATAGAGTTAGGCAGGGATATTCACCATTATCG
TTTCAGACCCACCTCCCAACCCCGAGGGGACCCATGCATTGCATCTCAATTAGTCAGCAACCAGGTGTGG
AAAGTCCCCAGGCTCCCCAGCAGGCAGAAGTATGCAAAGCATGCGTCTCAATTAGTCAGCAACCATAGTC
CCGCCCCTAACTCCGCCCATCCCGCCCCTAACTCCGCCCAGTTCCGCCCATTCTCCGCCCCATGGCTGAC
TAATTTTTTTTATTTATGCAGAGGCCGAGGCCGCCTCGGCCTCTGAGCTATTCCAGAAGTAGTGAGGAGG
CTTTTTTGGAGGCCTAGGCTTTTGCAAAAAGCTTTCTAGAGGTACCACCGGAGCTTACCATGACCGAGTA
CAAGCCCACGGTGCGCCTCGCCACCCGCGACGACGTCCCCAGGGCCGTACGCACCCTCGCCGCCGCGTTC
GCCGACTACCCCGCCACGCGCCACACCGTCGATCCGGACCGCCACATCGAGCGGGTCACCGAGCTGCAAG
AACTCTTCCTCACGCGCGTCGGGCTCGACATCGGCAAGGTGTGGGTCGCGGACGACGGCGCCGCCGTGGC
GGTCTGGACCACGCCGGAGAGCGTCGAAGCGGGGGCGGTGTTCGCCGAGATCGGCCCGCGCATGGCCGAG
TTGAGCGGTTCCCGGCTGGCCGCGCAGCAACAGATGGAAGGCCTCCTGGCGCCGCACCGGCCCAAGGAGC
CCGCGTGGTTCCTGGCCACCGTCGGCGTCTCGCCCGACCACCAGGGCAAGGGTCTGGGCAGCGCCGTCGT
GCTCCCCGGAGTGGAGGCGGCCGAGCGCGCCGGGGTGCCCGCCTTCCTGGAGACCTCCGCGCCCCGCAAC
CTCCCCTTCTACGAGCGGCTCGGCTTCACCGTCACCGCCGACGTCGAGGTGCCCGAAGGACCGCGCACCT
GGTGCATGACCCGCAAGCCCGGTGCCAGTTAACGAATTCTAGATCTTGAGACAAATGGCAGTATTCATCC
ACAATTTTAAAAGAAAAGGGGGGATTGGGGGGTACAGTGCAGGGGAAAGAATAGTAGACATAATAGCAAC
AGACATACAAACTAAAGAATTACAAAAACAAATTACAAAAATTCAAAATTTTCGGGTTTATTACAGGGAC
AGCAGAGATCCACTTTGGCGCCGGCTCGAGGCCTGCAGGTGCAAAGATGGATAAAGTTTTAAACAGAGAG
GAATCTTTGCAGCTAATGGACCTTCTAGGTCTTGAAAGGAGTGGGAATTGGCTCCGGTGCCCGTCAGTGG
GCAGAGCGCACATCGCCCACAGTCCCCGAGAAGTTGGGGGGAGGGGTCGGCAATTGAACCGGTGCCTAGA
GAAGGTGGCGCGGGGTAAACTGGGAAAGTGATGTCGTGTACTGGCTCCGCCTTTTTCCCGAGGGTGGGGG
AGAACCGTATATAAGTGCAGTAGTCGCCGTGAACGTTCTTTTTCGCAACGGGTTTGCCGCCAGAACACAG
GTAAGTGCCGTGTGTGGTTCCCGCGGGCCTGGCCTCTTTACGGGTTATGGCCCTTGCGTGCCTTGAATTA
CTTCCACCTGGCTGCAGTACGTGATTCTTGATCCCGAGCTTCGGGTTGGAAGTGGGTGGGAGAGTTCGAG
GCCTTGCGCTTAAGGAGCCCCTTCGCCTCGTGCTTGAGTTGAGGCCTGGCCTGGGCGCTGGGGCCGCCGC
GTGCGAATCTGGTGGCACCTTCGCGCCTGTCTCGCTGCTTTCGATAAGTCTCTAGCCATTTAAAATTTTT
GATGACCTGCTGCGACGCTTTTTTTCTGGCAAGATAGTCTTGTAAATGCGGGCCAAGATCTGCACACTGG
TATTTCGGTTTTTGGGGCCGCGGGCGGCGACGGGGCCCGTGCGTCCCAGCGCACATGTTCGGCGAGGCGG
GGCCTGCGAGCGCGGCCACCGAGAATCGGACGGGGGTAGTCTCAAGCTGGCCGGCCTGCTCTGGTGCCTG
GCCTCGCGCCGCCGTGTATCGCCCCGCCCTGGGCGGCAAGGCTGGCCCGGTCGGCACCAGTTGCGTGAGC
GGAAAGATGGCCGCTTCCCGGCCCTGCTGCAGGGAGCTCAAAATGGAGGACGCGGCGCTCGGGAGAGCGG
GCGGGTGAGTCACCCACACAAAGGAAAAGGGCCTTTCCGTCCTCAGCCGTCGCTTCATGTGACTCCACGG
AGTACCGGGCGCCGTCCAGGCACCTCGATTAGTTCTCGAGCTTTTGGAGTACGTCGTCTTTAGGTTGGGG
GGAGGGGTTTTATGCGATGGAGTTTCCCCACACTGAGTGGGTGGAGACTGAAGTTAGGCCAGCTTGGCAC
TTGATGTAATTCTCCTTGGAATTTGCCCTTTTTGAGTTTGGATCTTGGTTCATTCTCAAGCCTCAGACAG
TGGTTCAAAGTTTTTTTCTTCCATTTCAGGTGTCGTGAGGCTAGCACCGCCACCATGGTGGTAGAAAGAG
ATGACGGAAGCACATTAATGGAAATAGATGGCGATAAAGGCAAACAAGGCGGTCCCACCTACTACATAGA
TACTAATGCTCTGCGTGTTCCGAGGGAGAATATGGAGGCCATTTCACCTCTAAAAAATGGGATGGTTGAA
GACTGGGATAGTTTCCAAGCTATTTTGGATCATACCTACAAAATGCATGTCAAATCAGAAGCCAGTCTCC
ATCCTGTTCTCATGTCAGAGGCACCGTGGAATACTAGAGCAAAGAGAGAGAAACTGACAGAGTTAATGTT
TGAACACTACAACATCCCTGCCTTCTTCCTTTGCAAAACTGCAGTTTTGACAGCATTTGCTAATGGTCGT
TCTACTGGGCTGATTTTGGACAGTGGAGCCACTCATACCACTGCAATTCCAGTCCACGATGGCTATGTCC
TTCAACAAGGCATTGTGAAATCCCCTCTTGCTGGAGACTTTATTACTATGCAGTGCAGAGAACTCTTCCA
AGAAATGAATATTGAATTGGTTCCTCCATATATGATTGCATCAAAAGAAGCTGTTCGTGAAGGATCTCCA
GCAAACTGGAAAAGAAAAGAGAAGTTGCCTCAGGTTACGAGGTCTTGGCACAATTATATGTGTAATTGTG
TTATCCAGGATTTTCAAGCTTCGGTACTTCAAGTGTCAGATTCAACTTATGATGAACAAGTGGCTGCACA
GATGCCAACTGTTCATTATGAATTCCCCAATGGCTACAATTGTGATTTTGGTGCAGAGCGGCTAAAGATT
CCAGAAGGATTATTTGACCCTTCCAATGTAAAGGGGTTATCAGGAAACACAATGTTAGGAGTCAGTCATG
TTGTCACCACAAGTGTTGGGATGTGTGATATTGACATCAGACCAGGTCTCTATGGCAGTGTAATAGTGGC
AGGAGGAAACACACTAATACAGAGTTTTACTGACAGGTTGAATAGAGAGCTGTCTCAGAAAACTCCTCCA
AGTATGCGGTTGAAATTGATTGCAAATAATACAACAGTGGAACGGAGGTTTAGCTCATGGATTGGCGGCT
CCATTCTAGCCTCTTTGGGTACCTTTCAACAGATGTGGATTTCCAAGCAAGAATATGAAGAAGGAGGGAA
GCAGTGTGTAGAAAGAAAATGCCCTTAGTAATGAACTAGTCCGTAACTTGAAAGTATTTCGATTTCTTGG
CTTTATATATCTTGTGGAAAGGACGACTGATGAGATCTGTACGCAATCTGACGCGTTAAGTCGACAATCA
ACCTCTGGATTACAAAATTTGTGAAAGATTGACTGGTATTCTTAACTATGTTGCTCCTTTTACGCTATGT
GGATACGCTGCTTTAATGCCTTTGTATCATGCTATTGCTTCCCGTATGGCTTTCATTTTCTCCTCCTTGT
ATAAATCCTGGTTGCTGTCTCTTTATGAGGAGTTGTGGCCCGTTGTCAGGCAACGTGGCGTGGTGTGCAC
TGTGTTTGCTGACGCAACCCCCACTGGTTGGGGCATTGCCACCACCTGTCAGCTCCTTTCCGGGACTTTC
GCTTTCCCCCTCCCTATTGCCACGGCGGAACTCATCGCCGCCTGCCTTGCCCGCTGCTGGACAGGGGCTC
GGCTGTTGGGCACTGACAATTCCGTGGTGTTGTCGGGGAAATCATCGTCCTTTCCTTGGCTGCTCGCCTG
TGTTGCCACCTGGATTCTGCGCGGGACGTCCTTCTGCTACGTCCCTTCGGCCCTCAATCCAGCGGACCTT
CCTTCCCGCGGCCTGCTGCCGGCTCTGCGGCCTCTTCCGCGTCTTCGCCTTCGCCCTCAGACGAGTCGGA
TCTCCCTTTGGGCCGCCTCCCCGCGTCGACTTTAAGACCAATGACTTACAAGGCAGCTGTAGATCTTAGC
CACTTTTTAAAAGAAAAGGGGGGACTGGAAGGGCTAATTCACTCCCAACGAAGACAAGATCTGCTTTTTG
CTTGTACTGGGTCTCTCTGGTTAGACCAGATCTGAGCCTGGGAGCTCTCTGGCTAACTAGGGAACCCACT
GCTTAAGCCTCAATAAAGCTTGCCTTGAGTGCTTCAAGTAGTGTGTGCCCGTCTGTTGTGTGACTCTGGT
AACTAGAGATCCCTCAGACCCTTTTAGTCAGTGTGGAAAATCTCTAGCAGTACGTATAGTAGTTCATGTC
ATCTTATTATTCAGTATTTATAACTTGCAAAGAAATGAATATCAGAGAGTGAGAGGAACTTGTTTATTGC
AGCTTATAATGGTTACAAATAAAGCAATAGCATCACAAATTTCACAAATAAAGCATTTTTTTCACTGCAT
TCTAGTTGTGGTTTGTCCAAACTCATCAATGTATCTTATCATGTCTGGCTCTAGCTATCCCGCCCCTAAC
TCCGCCCATCCCGCCCCTAACTCCGCCCAGTTCCGCCCATTCTCCGCCCCATGGCTGACTAATTTTTTTT
ATTTATGCAGAGGCCGAGGCCGCCTCGGCCTCTGAGCTATTCCAGAAGTAGTGAGGAGGCTTTTTTGGAG
GCCTAGGGACGTACCCAATTCGCCCTATAGTGAGTCGTATTACGCGCGCTCACTGGCCGTCGTTTTACAA
CGTCGTGACTGGGAAAACCCTGGCGTTACCCAACTTAATCGCCTTGCAGCACATCCCCCTTTCGCCAGCT
GGCGTAATAGCGAAGAGGCCCGCACCGATCGCCCTTCCCAACAGTTGCGCAGCCTGAATGGCGAATGGG
[124 nt withheld, positions 6860-6983]
C
[91 nt withheld, positions 6985-7075]
A
[49 nt withheld, positions 7077-7125]
CCTTTGACGTTGGAGTCCACGTTCTTT
[37 nt withheld, positions 7153-7189]
ACCCTATCTCGGTCTATTCTTTTGATTTATAAGGGATTTTGCCGATTTCGGCCTATTGGTTAAAAAATGA
GCTGATTTAACAAAAATTTAACGCGAATTTTAACAAAATATTAACGCTTACAATTTAGGTGGCACTTTTC
GGGGAAATGTGCGCGGAACCCCTATTTGTTTATTTTTCTAAATACATTCAAATATGTATCCGCTCATGAG
ACAATAACCCTGATAAATGCTTCAATAATATTGAAAAAGGAAGAGTATGAGTATTCAACATTTCCGTGTC
GCCCTTATTCCCTTTTTTGCGGCATTTTGCCTTCCTGTTTTTGCTCACCCAGAAACGCTGGTGAAAGTAA
AAGATGCTGAAGATCAGTTGGGTGCACGAGTGGGTTACATCGAACTGGATCTCAACAGCGGTAAGATCCT
TGAGAGTTTTCGCCCCGAAGAACGTTTTCCAATGATGAGCACTTTTAAAGTTCTGCTATGTGGCGCGGTA
TTATCCCGTATTGACGCCGGGCAAGAGCAACTCGGTCGCCGCATACACTATTCTCAGAATGACTTGGTTG
AGTACTCACCAGTCACAGAAAAGCATCTTACGGATGGCATGACAGTAAGAGAATTATGCAGTGCTGCCAT
AACCATGAGTGATAACACTGCGGCCAACTTACTTCTGACAACGATCGGAGGACCGAAGGAGCTAACCGCT
TTTTTGCACAACATGGGGGATCATGTAACTCGCCTTGATCGTTGGGAACCGGAGCTGAATGAAGCCATAC
CAAACGACGAGCGTGACACCACGATGCCTGTAGCAATGGCAACAACGTTGCGCAAACTATTAACTGGCGA
ACTACTTACTCTAGCTTCCCGGCAACAATTAATAGACTGGATGGAGGCGGATAAAGTTGCAGGACCACTT
CTGCGCTCGGCCCTTCCGGCTGGCTGGTTTATTGCTGATAAATCTGGAGCCGGTGAGCGTGGGTCTCGCG
GTATCATTGCAGCACTGGGGCCAGATGGTAAGCCCTCCCGTATCGTAGTTATCTACACGACGGGGAGTCA
GGCAACTATGGATGAACGAAATAGACAGATCGCTGAGATAGGTGCCTCACTGATTAAGCATTGGTAACTG
TCAGACCAAGTTTACTCATATATACTTTAGATTGATTTAAAACTTCATTTTTAATTTAAAAGGATCTAGG
TGAAGATCCTTTTTGATAATCTCATGACCAAAATCCCTTAACGTGAGTTTTCGTTCCACTGAGCGTCAGA
CCCCGTAGAAAAGATCAAAGGATCTTCTTGAGATCCTTTTTTTCTGCGCGTAATCTGCTGCTTGCAAACA
AAAAAACCACCGCTACCAGCGGTGGTTTGTTTGCCGGATCAAGAGCTACCAACTCTTTTTCCGAAGGTAA
CTGGCTTCAGCAGAGCGCAGATACCAAATACTGTTCTTCTAGTGTAGCCGTAGTTAGGCCACCACTTCAA
GAACTCTGTAGCACCGCCTACATACCTCGCTCTGCTAATCCTGTTACCAGTGGCTGCTGCCAGTGGCGAT
AAGTCGTGTCTTACCGGGTTGGACTCAAGACGATAGTTACCGGATAAGGCGCAGCGGTCGGGCTGAACGG
GGGGTTCGTGCACACAGCCCAGCTTGGAGCGAACGACCTACACCGAACTGAGATACCTACAGCGTGAGCT
ATGAGAAAGCGCCACGCTTCCCGAAGGGAGAAAGGCGGACAGGTATCCGGTAAGCGGCAGGGTCGGAACA
GGAGAGCGCACGAGGGAGCTTCCAGGGGGAAACGCCTGGTATCTTTATAGTCCTGTCGGGTTTCGCCACC
TCTGACTTGAGCGTCGATTTTTGTGATGCTCGTCAGGGGGGCGGAGCCTATGGAAAAACGCCAGCAACGC
GGCCTTTTTACGGTTCCTGGCCTTTTGCTGGCCTTTTGCTCACATGTTCTTTCCTGCGTTATCCCCTGAT
TCTGTGGATAACCGTATTACCGCCTTTGAGTGAGCTGATACCGCTCGCCGCAGCCGAACGACCGAGCGCA
GCGAGTCAGTGAGCGAGGAAGCGGAAGAGCGCCCAATACGCAAACCGCCTCTCCCCGCGCGTTGGCCGAT
TCATTAATGCAGCTGGCACGACAGGTTTCCCGACTGGAAAGCGGGCAGTGAGCGCAACGCAATTAATGTG
AGTTAGCTCACTCATTAGGCACCCCAGGCTTTACACTTTATGCTTCCGGCTCGTATGTTGTGTGGAATTG
TGAGCGGATAACAATTTCACACAGGAAACAGCTATGACCATGATTACGCCAAGCGCGCAATTAACCCTCA
CTAAAGGGAACAAAAGCTGGAGCTGCAAGC
Features (pLannotate 1.2.2; 31 found; start..end, strand, type, name):
      5..231     +  promoter       RSV promoter: Rous sarcoma virus enhancer/promoter
    232..412     +  LTR            5' LTR (truncated): truncated 5' long terminal repeat (LTR) from HIV-1
    459..584     +  misc_feature   HIV-1 Ψ: packaging signal of human immunodeficiency virus type 1
    568..931     +  CDS            HIV-1 gag (fragment): gag protein from human immunodeficiency virus 1; gag
   1077..1310    +  misc_feature   RRE: The Rev response element (RRE) of HIV-1 allows for Rev-dependent mRNA export from the nucleus to the cytoplasm.
   1687..1713    +  CDS            Rev (fragment): human immunodeficiency virus 1 (HIV-1) Rev protein; rev; enhances nuclear export of unspliced and incompletely spliced viral mRNAs
   1720..1743    +  promoter       SV40 promoter (fragment): SV40 early promoter
   1744..1815    +  promoter       SV40 promoter (fragment): SV40 enhancer and early promoter
   1839..1974    +  rep_origin     SV40 ori: SV40 origin of replication
   2020..2616    +  CDS            PuroR (fragment): puromycin N-acetyltransferase; pac from Streptomyces; confers resistance to puromycin
   2665..2782    +  misc_feature   cPPT/CTS: central polypurine tract and central termination sequence of HIV-1
   2847..2913    +  CDS            small t antigen (fragment): SV40 (simian virus 40) small t antigen
   2920..4098    +  promoter       EF-1α promoter: strong constitutive promoter for human elongation factor EF-1α
   4106..5275    +  CDS            Actl6a (fragment): ACL6A_MOUSE - Also known as Actl6, Baf53a. Experimental evidence at protein level: Swiss-Prot protein existence level 1. Involved in transcriptional activation and repression of select genes by chromatin remodeling (alteration of DNA-nucleosome topology). Component of SWI/SNF chromatin remodeling complexes that carry out key enzymatic activities, changing chromatin structure by altering DNA-histone contacts within a nucleosome in an ATP-dependent manner. Required for maximal ATPase activity of SMARCA4/BRG1/BAF190A and for association of the SMARCA4/BRG1/BAF190A containing remodeling complex BA
   5291..5344    +  promoter       U6 promoter (fragment): RNA polymerase III promoter for human U6 snRNA
   5386..5974    +  misc_feature   WPRE: woodchuck hepatitis virus posttranscriptional regulatory element
   6025..6044    +  misc_feature   cPPT/CTS (fragment): central polypurine tract and central termination sequence of HIV-1
   6046..6279    +  LTR            3' LTR (ΔU3): self-inactivating 3' long terminal repeat (LTR) from HIV-1
   6357..6478    +  polyA_signal   SV40 poly(A) signal: SV40 polyadenylation signal
   6518..6653    +  rep_origin     SV40 ori: SV40 origin of replication
   6674..6692    -  promoter       T7 promoter: promoter for bacteriophage T7 RNA polymerase
   6700..6855    +  CDS            lacZα (fragment): LacZα fragment of β-galactosidase; lacZ fragment
   6860..7288    +  rep_origin     f1 ori (sequence partly withheld): f1 bacteriophage origin of replication; arrow indicates direction of (+) strand synthesis
   7341..7445    +  promoter       AmpR promoter: bla
   7446..8306    +  CDS            AmpR: β-lactamase; bla; confers resistance to ampicillin, carbenicillin, and related antibiotics
   8477..9065    +  rep_origin     ori: high-copy-number ColE1/pMB1/pBR322/pUC origin of replication
   9248..9340    +  CDS            lacI (fragment): lac repressor; lacI; The lac repressor binds to the lac operator to inhibit transcription in E. coli. This inhibition can be relieved by adding lactose or isopropyl-β-D-thiogalactopyranoside (IPTG).
   9353..9374    +  protein_bind   CAP binding site: CAP binding activates transcription in the presence of cAMP. E. coli catabolite activator protein
   9389..9419    +  promoter       lac promoter: promoter for the E. coli lac operon
   9427..9443    +  protein_bind   lac operator: The lac repressor binds to the lac operator to inhibit transcription in E. coli. This inhibition can be relieved by adding lactose or isopropyl-β-D-thiogalactopyranoside (IPTG). lac repressor encoded by lacI
   9488..9506    +  promoter       T3 promoter: promoter for bacteriophage T3 RNA polymerase
