[The description below was written by a language model from this plasmid's Addgene catalogue record and pLannotate feature annotations shown in this document.]
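Description:
TFORF2698 is a third-generation-style, self-inactivating lentiviral expression plasmid built on the pLX_TRC317 backbone and carrying the human ACTL6A open reading frame (also known as BAF53A or Arp4), an actin-like subunit of SWI/SNF-type chromatin remodelling complexes. It belongs to a large barcoded transcription factor ORF collection in which each construct carries a unique 24-bp barcode, so that the identity of the overexpressed factor can be read out in pooled screens, such as directed-differentiation screens. In bacteria the plasmid is maintained through a high-copy ColE1/pUC origin and ampicillin resistance (AmpR). An f1 origin and remnants of a lac/lacZα cloning region flanked by T7 and T3 promoters are also present in the backbone. The depositor notes that the plasmid may recombine.

The viral genome is transcribed from an RSV promoter fused to a truncated HIV-1 5' LTR, followed by the Ψ packaging signal, a gag fragment and the RRE for Rev-dependent export, and it ends in a ΔU3 3' LTR with a downstream SV40 polyadenylation signal. Within this unit, an SV40 early promoter/origin drives the puromycin N-acetyltransferase gene for selecting transduced mammalian cells. A cPPT/CTS element follows, and then the EF-1α promoter drives the ACTL6A ORF. The annotation tool matched this ORF to the mouse orthologue, although the record lists the insert as human. A WPRE downstream of the ORF enhances transcript expression. The barcode itself is not annotated in the feature table. A short U6 promoter fragment lies between the ORF and the WPRE, but the record does not explain its role.
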