Addgene plasmid #142977: TFORF2698
Purpose: Lentiviral vector for overexpressing transcription factor ORFs with unique 24-bp barcodes. Barcodes facilitate identification of transcription factors in pooled screens.
Depositing lab: Feng Zhang. Depositing organization: Broad Institute. Publication: A transcription factor atlas of directed differentiation. Joung J, Ma S, Tay T, Geiger-Schuller KR, Kirchgatterer PC, Verdine VK, Guo B, Arias-Garcia MA, Allen WE, Singh A, Kuksenko O, Abudayyeh OO, Gootenberg JS, Fu Z, Macrae RK, Buenrostro JD, Regev A, Zhang F. Cell. 2023 Jan 5;186(1):209-229.e26. doi: 10.1016/j.cell.2022.11.026. PubMed 36608654.
Backbone
  Vector backbone: pLX_TRC317
  Backbone manufacturer: Broad Institute Genetic Perturbation Platform
  Backbone size w/o insert (bp): 8264
  Vector type: Mammalian Expression, Lentiviral
  Selectable markers: Puromycin
Growth in bacteria
  Bacterial resistance: Ampicillin, 100 μg/mL
  Growth temperature: 37°C
  Growth strain: NEB Stable
  Copy number: High Copy
Gene/Insert
  Gene/Insert name: ACTL6A
  Species: H. sapiens (human)
  Insert size (bp): 1265
  Entrez Gene: ACTL6A (a.k.a. ACTL6, ARPN-BETA, Arp4, BAF53A, INO80K, SMARCN1)
  Promoter: EF1a
  Cloning method: Unknown
  Sequencing primers: 5′ GGGTGGAGACTGAAGTTAGGCCAG; 3′ CACATAGCGTAAAAGGAGCAACATAG
Terms and licenses: Academic/Nonprofit Terms; Industry Terms: Not Available to Industry
Depositor comments: NM_177989,NM_178042,ENST00000450518,ENST00000392662 . The transcription factor ORF portion of this plasmid was synthesized by Genewiz. Please test multiple small colonies in case of plasmid recombination. To make this collection available in a timely manner, a portion of this collection was not fully sequenced by Addgene. If an Addgene verified full plasmid sequence is not available, please contact us prior to placing an order to request the full sequence.
How to cite: TFORF2698 was a gift from Feng Zhang (Addgene plasmid # 142977 ; http://n2t.net/addgene:142977 ; RRID:Addgene_142977)
