>Addgene plasmid #142977 | TFORF2698 | depositor partial sequence | sequence record 281069 | Insert
ACCGCCACCATGGTGGTAGAAAGAGATGACGGAAGCACATTAATGGAAATAGATGGCGATAAAGGCAAAC
AAGGCGGTCCCACCTACTACATAGATACTAATGCTCTGCGTGTTCCGAGGGAGAATATGGAGGCCATTTC
ACCTCTAAAAAATGGGATGGTTGAAGACTGGGATAGTTTCCAAGCTATTTTGGATCATACCTACAAAATG
CATGTCAAATCAGAAGCCAGTCTCCATCCTGTTCTCATGTCAGAGGCACCGTGGAATACTAGAGCAAAGA
GAGAGAAACTGACAGAGTTAATGTTTGAACACTACAACATCCCTGCCTTCTTCCTTTGCAAAACTGCAGT
TTTGACAGCATTTGCTAATGGTCGTTCTACTGGGCTGATTTTGGACAGTGGAGCCACTCATACCACTGCA
ATTCCAGTCCACGATGGCTATGTCCTTCAACAAGGCATTGTGAAATCCCCTCTTGCTGGAGACTTTATTA
CTATGCAGTGCAGAGAACTCTTCCAAGAAATGAATATTGAATTGGTTCCTCCATATATGATTGCATCAAA
AGAAGCTGTTCGTGAAGGATCTCCAGCAAACTGGAAAAGAAAAGAGAAGTTGCCTCAGGTTACGAGGTCT
TGGCACAATTATATGTGTAATTGTGTTATCCAGGATTTTCAAGCTTCGGTACTTCAAGTGTCAGATTCAA
CTTATGATGAACAAGTGGCTGCACAGATGCCAACTGTTCATTATGAATTCCCCAATGGCTACAATTGTGA
TTTTGGTGCAGAGCGGCTAAAGATTCCAGAAGGATTATTTGACCCTTCCAATGTAAAGGGGTTATCAGGA
AACACAATGTTAGGAGTCAGTCATGTTGTCACCACAAGTGTTGGGATGTGTGATATTGACATCAGACCAG
GTCTCTATGGCAGTGTAATAGTGGCAGGAGGAAACACACTAATACAGAGTTTTACTGACAGGTTGAATAG
AGAGCTGTCTCAGAAAACTCCTCCAAGTATGCGGTTGAAATTGATTGCAAATAATACAACAGTGGAACGG
AGGTTTAGCTCATGGATTGGCGGCTCCATTCTAGCCTCTTTGGGTACCTTTCAACAGATGTGGATTTCCA
AGCAAGAATATGAAGAAGGAGGGAAGCAGTGTGTAGAAAGAAAATGCCCTTAGTAATGAACTAGTCCGTA
ACTTGAAAGTATTTCGATTTCTTGGCTTTATATATCTTGTGGAAAGGACGACTGATGAGATCTGTACGCA
ATCTG
