>Addgene plasmid #142977 | TFORF2698 | depositor partial sequence | sequence record 281070 | Barcode
CTGATGAGATCTGTACGCAATCTG
